Addgene plasmid #161326: pDONR221-SLC6A3_STOP
Purpose: Gateway entry clone with codon-optimized ORF sequence for subcloning into custom expression vectors. Contains a STOP codon at the end of the codon-optimized ORF sequence.
Depositing lab: RESOLUTE Consortium & Giulio Superti-Furga. Depositing organization: CeMM Research Center for Molecular Medicine. Publication: The RESOLUTE consortium: unlocking SLC transporters for drug discovery. Superti-Furga G, Lackner D, Wiedmer T, Ingles-Prieto A, Barbosa B, Girardi E, Goldmann U, Gurtl B, Klavins K, Klimek C, Lindinger S, Lineiro-Retes E, Muller AC, Onstein S, Redinger G, Reil D, Sedlyarov V, Wolf G, Crawford M, Everley R, ... Steppan CM. Nat Rev Drug Discov. 2020 Jul;19(7):429-430. doi: 10.1038/d41573-020-00056-6. PubMed 32265506.
Backbone
  Vector backbone: pDONR221
  Backbone manufacturer: ThermoFisher Scientific
  Backbone size w/o insert (bp): 2550
  Vector type: Mammalian Expression
Growth in bacteria
  Bacterial resistance: Kanamycin, 50 μg/mL
  Growth temperature: 37°C
  Growth strain: NEB Stable
  Copy number: High Copy
Gene/Insert
  Gene/Insert name: SLC6A3 (alt name: DAT, DAT1)
  Species: H. sapiens (human)
  Insert size (bp): 1863
  Entrez Gene: SLC6A3 (a.k.a. DAT, DAT1, PKDYS, PKDYS1)
  Cloning method: Gateway Cloning
  Sequencing primers: 5′ M13-fwd; 3′ M13-rev
Terms and licenses: Academic/Nonprofit Terms; Industry Terms
Depositor comments: This plasmid contains a STOP codon at the end of the codon-optimized ORF. For the version of this plasmid that does not contain a STOP codon, please see Addgene plasmid 132160 For more information on the full Resolute plasmid collection, please see www.addgene.org/depositor-collections/re-solute/. Please provide your feedback on this plasmid to the RESOLUTE consortium by filling out their RESOLUTE repository feedback form: https://forms.office.com/Pages/ResponsePage.aspx?id=0e05yklzmkS7rjFGQL4N7z4feCLQvEJAmVcOCM_u885UN1JJRko0Ukg4TVQwNTZLOUxPQVJWT1NHUCQlQCN0PWcu
How to cite: pDONR221-SLC6A3_STOP was a gift from RESOLUTE Consortium & Giulio Superti-Furga (Addgene plasmid # 161326 ; http://n2t.net/addgene:161326 ; RRID:Addgene_161326)
