[The description below was written by a language model from this plasmid's Addgene catalogue record and pLannotate feature annotations shown in this document.]
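Description:
pDONR221-SLC6A3_STOP is a Gateway entry clone built on the pDONR221 backbone, carrying a codon-optimized open reading frame for human SLC6A3, the dopamine transporter (also known as DAT or DAT1). It is propagated in E. coli from a high-copy ColE1/pUC-type origin and selected with kanamycin through an aminoglycoside phosphotransferase (KanR) gene. Although the catalogue lists the vector type as mammalian expression, the annotated features show no eukaryotic promoter or polyadenylation signal, so the plasmid serves as a shuttle for the ORF rather than as an expression vector in its own right. The sequenced record is about 4.4 kb, consistent with the stated backbone and an insert of roughly 1.9 kb.

The SLC6A3 coding sequence sits between attL1 and attL2 sites, which are the substrates for an LR Clonase reaction. This allows directional, in-frame transfer of the ORF into any attR-containing destination vector that supplies the desired promoter, tags or selection markers. This version ends with a stop codon, so it is suited to expressing the untagged protein or N-terminal fusions; C-terminal tags from a destination vector would not be translated, and the depositor notes that a companion clone without the stop codon exists for that purpose. Other backbone elements include rrnB T1 and T2 terminators upstream of the cassette, which insulate it from read-through transcription, a T7 promoter beyond attL2, and small residual lacI and lacZα fragments with no evident functional role. The plasmid belongs to a consortium collection of solute carrier clones intended to support transporter research and drug discovery.
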