Features (pLannotate 1.2.2; 10 found; start..end, strand, type, name):
      1..100     +  protein_bind   attL1: mutant version of attL; recombination site for the Gateway® LR reaction LR Clonase™
    106..1965    +  CDS            SLC6A3: SC6A3_HUMAN - Also known as DAT1. Experimental evidence at protein level: Swiss-Prot protein existence level 1. Amine transporter (PubMed:1406597, PubMed:8302271, PubMed:15505207). Terminates the action of dopamine by its high affinity sodium-dependent reuptake into presynaptic terminals (By similarity). Regulator of light-dependent retinal hyaloid vessel regression, downstream of OPN5 signaling (By similarity). From Homo sapiens (Human).
   1970..2069    -  protein_bind   attL2: mutant version of attL; recombination site for the Gateway® LR reaction LR Clonase™
   2087..2105    -  promoter       T7 promoter: promoter for bacteriophage T7 RNA polymerase
   2239..3048    +  CDS            KanR: aminoglycoside phosphotransferase; aph(3')-Ia; confers resistance to kanamycin in bacteria or G418 (Geneticin®) in eukaryotes
   3195..3783    +  rep_origin     ori: high-copy-number ColE1/pMB1/pBR322/pUC origin of replication
   3966..4058    +  CDS            lacI (fragment): lac repressor; lacI; The lac repressor binds to the lac operator to inhibit transcription in E. coli. This inhibition can be relieved by adding lactose or isopropyl-β-D-thiogalactopyranoside (IPTG).
   4113..4140    -  terminator     rrnB T2 terminator: transcription terminator T2 from the E. coli rrnB gene
   4272..4315    +  terminator     rrnB T1 terminator: Escherichia coli rrnB; transcription terminator T1 from the E. coli rrnB gene
   4362..4398    -  CDS            lacZα (fragment): LacZα fragment of β-galactosidase; lacZ fragment
>Addgene plasmid #161326 | pDONR221-SLC6A3_STOP | addgene full sequence | sequence record 362126 | Addgene NGS Result
CAAATAATGATTTTATTTTGACTGATAGTGACCTGTTCGTTGCAACACATTGATGAGCAATGCTTTTTTA
TAATGCCAACTTTGTACAAAAAAGCAGGCTCCACCATGAGCAAGTCCAAGTGCAGCGTGGGACTGATGAG
CTCCGTGGTGGCACCTGCAAAGGAGCCAAACGCAGTGGGCCCCAAGGAGGTGGAGCTGATCCTGGTGAAG
GAGCAGAACGGCGTGCAGCTGACCTCTAGCACCCTGACAAATCCCAGGCAGTCTCCTGTGGAGGCACAGG
ACAGGGAGACATGGGGCAAGAAGATCGATTTCCTGCTGAGCGTGATCGGCTTTGCCGTGGACCTGGCCAA
CGTGTGGAGGTTCCCATACCTGTGCTATAAGAATGGAGGAGGAGCCTTCCTGGTGCCATACCTGCTGTTC
ATGGTCATCGCCGGCATGCCCCTGTTCTATATGGAGCTGGCCCTGGGACAGTTTAACAGGGAGGGAGCAG
CAGGCGTGTGGAAGATCTGTCCTATCCTGAAGGGCGTGGGCTTCACCGTGATCCTGATCTCCCTGTACGT
GGGCTTCTTTTATAATGTGATCATCGCCTGGGCCCTGCACTACCTGTTCTCCTCTTTTACCACAGAGCTG
CCTTGGATCCACTGCAACAATTCTTGGAACAGCCCAAATTGTAGCGACGCACACCCAGGCGACAGCTCCG
GCGATTCTAGCGGCCTGAATGATACATTCGGCACCACACCAGCCGCCGAGTATTTTGAGAGGGGCGTGCT
GCACCTGCACCAGTCCCACGGAATCGACGATCTGGGACCACCTAGATGGCAGCTGACCGCATGCCTGGTG
CTGGTCATCGTGCTGCTGTACTTCTCTCTGTGGAAGGGCGTGAAGACAAGCGGCAAGGTGGTGTGGATCA
CCGCCACAATGCCATATGTGGTGCTGACCGCCCTGCTGCTGAGGGGAGTGACACTGCCAGGAGCAATCGA
CGGAATCAGGGCATACCTGTCCGTGGACTTCTACAGACTGTGCGAGGCAAGCGTGTGGATCGACGCAGCA
ACCCAGGTGTGCTTCAGCCTGGGCGTGGGCTTTGGCGTGCTGATCGCCTTCTCCTCTTACAACAAGTTTA
CCAACAACTGTTACAGAGATGCCATCGTGACCACATCCATCAATTCTCTGACAAGCTTCAGCTCCGGCTT
TGTGGTGTTCAGCTTTCTGGGCTACATGGCCCAGAAGCACTCCGTGCCAATCGGCGACGTGGCAAAGGAT
GGACCTGGACTGATCTTCATCATCTATCCTGAGGCCATCGCCACCCTGCCACTGTCTAGCGCCTGGGCAG
TGGTGTTCTTTATCATGCTGCTGACCCTGGGAATCGACAGCGCCATGGGAGGCATGGAGTCCGTGATCAC
AGGCCTGATCGATGAGTTTCAGCTGCTGCACCGGCACAGAGAGCTGTTCACCCTGTTTATCGTGCTGGCC
ACATTCCTGCTGTCCCTGTTTTGCGTGACCAACGGCGGCATCTACGTGTTCACACTGCTGGACCACTTTG
CAGCAGGCACCTCCATCCTGTTCGGCGTGCTGATCGAGGCAATCGGAGTGGCATGGTTCTACGGAGTGGG
ACAGTTTTCTGACGATATCCAGCAGATGACAGGCCAGCGGCCCTCTCTGTATTGGAGACTGTGCTGGAAG
CTGGTGAGCCCTTGTTTCCTGCTGTTTGTGGTGGTGGTGTCCATCGTGACCTTCAGGCCACCCCACTACG
GCGCCTATATCTTTCCCGATTGGGCCAATGCCCTGGGCTGGGTCATCGCCACATCCTCTATGGCCATGGT
GCCTATCTACGCCGCCTATAAGTTCTGTTCCCTGCCAGGCTCTTTTAGGGAGAAGCTGGCCTACGCCATC
GCCCCTGAGAAGGACAGGGAGCTGGTGGATAGGGGAGAGGTGCGCCAGTTCACCCTGAGACACTGGCTGA
AGGTGTAAGACCCAGCTTTCTTGTACAAAGTTGGCATTATAAGAAAGCATTGCTTATCAATTTGTTGCAA
CGAACAGGTCACTATCAGTCAAAATAAAATCATTATTTGCCATCCAGCTGATATCCCCTATAGTGAGTCG
TATTACATGGTCATAGCTGTTTCCTGGCAGCTCTGGCCCGTGTCTCAAAATCTCTGATGTTACATTGCAC
AAGATAAAAATATATCATCATGAACAATAAAACTGTCTGCTTACATAAACAGTAATACAAGGGGTGTTAT
GAGCCATATTCAACGGGAAACGTCGAGGCCGCGATTAAATTCCAACATGGATGCTGATTTATATGGGTAT
AAATGGGCTCGCGATAATGTCGGGCAATCAGGTGCGACAATCTATCGCTTGTATGGGAAGCCCGATGCGC
CAGAGTTGTTTCTGAAACATGGCAAAGGTAGCGTTGCCAATGATGTTACAGATGAGATGGTCAGACTAAA
CTGGCTGACGGAATTTATGCCTCTTCCGACCATCAAGCATTTTATCCGTACTCCTGATGATGCATGGTTA
CTCACCACTGCGATCCCCGGAAAAACAGCATTCCAGGTATTAGAAGAATATCCTGATTCAGGTGAAAATA
TTGTTGATGCGCTGGCAGTGTTCCTGCGCCGGTTGCATTCGATTCCTGTTTGTAATTGTCCTTTTAACAG
CGATCGCGTATTTCGTCTCGCTCAGGCGCAATCACGAATGAATAACGGTTTGGTTGATGCGAGTGATTTT
GATGACGAGCGTAATGGCTGGCCTGTTGAACAAGTCTGGAAAGAAATGCATAAACTTTTGCCATTCTCAC
CGGATTCAGTCGTCACTCATGGTGATTTCTCACTTGATAACCTTATTTTTGACGAGGGGAAATTAATAGG
TTGTATTGATGTTGGACGAGTCGGAATCGCAGACCGATACCAGGATCTTGCCATCCTATGGAACTGCCTC
GGTGAGTTTTCTCCTTCATTACAGAAACGGCTTTTTCAAAAATATGGTATTGATAATCCTGATATGAATA
AATTGCAGTTTCATTTGATGCTCGATGAGTTTTTCTAATCAGAATTGGTTAATTGGTTGTAACACTGGCA
GAGCATTACGCTGACTTGACGGGACGGCGCAAGCTCATGACCAAAATCCCTTAACGTGAGTTACGCGTCG
TTCCACTGAGCGTCAGACCCCGTAGAAAAGATCAAAGGATCTTCTTGAGATCCTTTTTTTCTGCGCGTAA
TCTGCTGCTTGCAAACAAAAAAACCACCGCTACCAGCGGTGGTTTGTTTGCCGGATCAAGAGCTACCAAC
TCTTTTTCCGAAGGTAACTGGCTTCAGCAGAGCGCAGATACCAAATACTGTTCTTCTAGTGTAGCCGTAG
TTAGGCCACCACTTCAAGAACTCTGTAGCACCGCCTACATACCTCGCTCTGCTAATCCTGTTACCAGTGG
CTGCTGCCAGTGGCGATAAGTCGTGTCTTACCGGGTTGGACTCAAGACGATAGTTACCGGATAAGGCGCA
GCGGTCGGGCTGAACGGGGGGTTCGTGCACACAGCCCAGCTTGGAGCGAACGACCTACACCGAACTGAGA
TACCTACAGCGTGAGCTATGAGAAAGCGCCACGCTTCCCGAAGGGAGAAAGGCGGACAGGTATCCGGTAA
GCGGCAGGGTCGGAACAGGAGAGCGCACGAGGGAGCTTCCAGGGGGAAACGCCTGGTATCTTTATAGTCC
TGTCGGGTTTCGCCACCTCTGACTTGAGCGTCGATTTTTGTGATGCTCGTCAGGGGGGCGGAGCCTATGG
AAAAACGCCAGCAACGCGGCCTTTTTACGGTTCCTGGCCTTTTGCTGGCCTTTTGCTCACATGTTCTTTC
CTGCGTTATCCCCTGATTCTGTGGATAACCGTATTACCGCCTTTGAGTGAGCTGATACCGCTCGCCGCAG
CCGAACGACCGAGCGCAGCGAGTCAGTGAGCGAGGAAGCGGAAGAGCGCCCAATACGCAAACCGCCTCTC
CCCGCGCGTTGGCCGATTCATTAATGCAGCTGGCACGACAGGTTTCCCGACTGGAAAGCGGGCAGTGAGC
GCAACGCAATTAATACGCGTACCGCTAGCCAGGAAGAGTTTGTAGAAACGCAAAAAGGCCATCCGTCAGG
ATGGCCTTCTGCTTAGTTTGATGCCTGGCAGTTTATGGCGGGCGTCCTGCCCGCCACCCTCCGGGCCGTT
GCTTCACAACGTTCAAATCCGCTCCCGGCGGATTTGTCCTACTCAGGAGAGCGTTCACCGACAAACAACA
GATAAAACGAAAGGCCCAGTCTTCCGACTGAGCCTTTCGTTTTATTTGATGCCTGGCAGTTCCCTACTCT
CGCGTTAACGCTAGCATGGATGTTTTCCCAGTCACGACGTTGTAAAACGACGGCCAGTCTTAAGCTCGGG
CCC
