>Addgene plasmid #161326 | pDONR221-SLC6A3_STOP | depositor partial sequence | sequence record 312587 | Codon-optimized ORF of SLC6A3
ATGAGCAAGTCCAAGTGCAGCGTGGGACTGATGAGCTCCGTGGTGGCACCTGCAAAGGAGCCAAACGCAG
TGGGCCCCAAGGAGGTGGAGCTGATCCTGGTGAAGGAGCAGAACGGCGTGCAGCTGACCTCTAGCACCCT
GACAAATCCCAGGCAGTCTCCTGTGGAGGCACAGGACAGGGAGACATGGGGCAAGAAGATCGATTTCCTG
CTGAGCGTGATCGGCTTTGCCGTGGACCTGGCCAACGTGTGGAGGTTCCCATACCTGTGCTATAAGAATG
GAGGAGGAGCCTTCCTGGTGCCATACCTGCTGTTCATGGTCATCGCCGGCATGCCCCTGTTCTATATGGA
GCTGGCCCTGGGACAGTTTAACAGGGAGGGAGCAGCAGGCGTGTGGAAGATCTGTCCTATCCTGAAGGGC
GTGGGCTTCACCGTGATCCTGATCTCCCTGTACGTGGGCTTCTTTTATAATGTGATCATCGCCTGGGCCC
TGCACTACCTGTTCTCCTCTTTTACCACAGAGCTGCCTTGGATCCACTGCAACAATTCTTGGAACAGCCC
AAATTGTAGCGACGCACACCCAGGCGACAGCTCCGGCGATTCTAGCGGCCTGAATGATACATTCGGCACC
ACACCAGCCGCCGAGTATTTTGAGAGGGGCGTGCTGCACCTGCACCAGTCCCACGGAATCGACGATCTGG
GACCACCTAGATGGCAGCTGACCGCATGCCTGGTGCTGGTCATCGTGCTGCTGTACTTCTCTCTGTGGAA
GGGCGTGAAGACAAGCGGCAAGGTGGTGTGGATCACCGCCACAATGCCATATGTGGTGCTGACCGCCCTG
CTGCTGAGGGGAGTGACACTGCCAGGAGCAATCGACGGAATCAGGGCATACCTGTCCGTGGACTTCTACA
GACTGTGCGAGGCAAGCGTGTGGATCGACGCAGCAACCCAGGTGTGCTTCAGCCTGGGCGTGGGCTTTGG
CGTGCTGATCGCCTTCTCCTCTTACAACAAGTTTACCAACAACTGTTACAGAGATGCCATCGTGACCACA
TCCATCAATTCTCTGACAAGCTTCAGCTCCGGCTTTGTGGTGTTCAGCTTTCTGGGCTACATGGCCCAGA
AGCACTCCGTGCCAATCGGCGACGTGGCAAAGGATGGACCTGGACTGATCTTCATCATCTATCCTGAGGC
CATCGCCACCCTGCCACTGTCTAGCGCCTGGGCAGTGGTGTTCTTTATCATGCTGCTGACCCTGGGAATC
GACAGCGCCATGGGAGGCATGGAGTCCGTGATCACAGGCCTGATCGATGAGTTTCAGCTGCTGCACCGGC
ACAGAGAGCTGTTCACCCTGTTTATCGTGCTGGCCACATTCCTGCTGTCCCTGTTTTGCGTGACCAACGG
CGGCATCTACGTGTTCACACTGCTGGACCACTTTGCAGCAGGCACCTCCATCCTGTTCGGCGTGCTGATC
GAGGCAATCGGAGTGGCATGGTTCTACGGAGTGGGACAGTTTTCTGACGATATCCAGCAGATGACAGGCC
AGCGGCCCTCTCTGTATTGGAGACTGTGCTGGAAGCTGGTGAGCCCTTGTTTCCTGCTGTTTGTGGTGGT
GGTGTCCATCGTGACCTTCAGGCCACCCCACTACGGCGCCTATATCTTTCCCGATTGGGCCAATGCCCTG
GGCTGGGTCATCGCCACATCCTCTATGGCCATGGTGCCTATCTACGCCGCCTATAAGTTCTGTTCCCTGC
CAGGCTCTTTTAGGGAGAAGCTGGCCTACGCCATCGCCCCTGAGAAGGACAGGGAGCTGGTGGATAGGGG
AGAGGTGCGCCAGTTCACCCTGAGACACTGGCTGAAGGTGTAA
